LOCUS       Exported 6123 bp ds-DNA circular SYN 13-MAY-2021
DEFINITION  Bacterial expression of mutant human alpha synuclein.
ACCESSION   .
VERSION     .
KEYWORDS    pET11a asyn Q99E (TAC-->TAT)
SOURCE      synthetic DNA construct
  ORGANISM  synthetic DNA construct
REFERENCE   1 (bases 1 to 6123)
  TITLE     Lashuel Lab plasmids
REFERENCE   2 (bases 1 to 6123)
  AUTHORS   .
  TITLE     Direct Submission
  JOURNAL   Exported May 13, 2021 from SnapGene Server 1.1.58
            http://www.snapgene.com
FEATURES             Location/Qualifiers
     source          1..6123
                     /organism="synthetic DNA construct"
                     /mol_type="other DNA"
     CDS             193..225
                     /codon_start=1
                     /product="leader peptide from bacteriophage T7 gene 10"
                     /label=T7 tag (gene 10 leader)
                     /note="promotes efficient translation in E. coli"
                     /translation="MASMTGGQQMG"
     primer_bind     complement(303..321)
                     /label=T7 Term
                     /note="T7 terminator, reverse primer"
     terminator      317..364
                     /label=T7 terminator
                     /note="transcription terminator for bacteriophage T7 RNA
                     polymerase"
     promoter        complement(539..567)
                     /label=tet promoter
                     /note="E. coli promoter for tetracycline efflux protein
                     gene"
     primer_bind     complement(594..612)
                     /label=pBRforEco
                     /note="pBR322 vectors, upsteam of EcoRI site, forward
                     primer"
     promoter        680..784
                     /gene="bla"
                     /label=AmpR promoter
     CDS             785..1645
                     /codon_start=1
                     /gene="bla"
                     /product="beta-lactamase"
                     /label=AmpR
                     /note="confers resistance to ampicillin, carbenicillin, and
                     related antibiotics"
                     /translation="MSIQHFRVALIPFFAAFCLPVFAHPETLVKVKDAEDQLGARVGYI
                     ELDLNSGKILESFRPEERFPMMSTFKVLLCGAVLSRVDAGQEQLGRRIHYSQNDLVEYS
                     PVTEKHLTDGMTVRELCSAAITMSDNTAANLLLTTIGGPKELTAFLHNMGDHVTRLDRW
                     EPELNEAIPNDERDTTMPAAMATTLRKLLTGELLTLASRQQLIDWMEADKVAGPLLRSA
                     LPAGWFIADKSGAGERGSRGIIAALGPDGKPSRIVVIYTTGSQATMDERNRQIAEIGAS
                     LIKHW"
     primer_bind     complement(1003..1022)
                     /label=Amp-R
                     /note="Ampicillin resistance gene, reverse primer"
     rep_origin      1816..2403
                     /direction=RIGHT
                     /label=ori
                     /note="high-copy-number ColE1/pMB1/pBR322/pUC origin of
                     replication"
     primer_bind     2304..2323
                     /label=pBR322ori-F
                     /note="pBR322 origin, forward primer"
     primer_bind     2557..2574
                     /label=L4440
                     /note="L4440 vector, forward primer"
     misc_feature    2589..2728
                     /label=bom
                     /note="basis of mobility region from pBR322"
     primer_bind     complement(2654..2673)
                     /label=pRS-marker
                     /note="pRS vectors, use to sequence yeast selectable
                     marker"
     primer_bind     2814..2836
                     /label=pGEX 3'
                     /note="pGEX vectors, reverse primer"
     CDS             complement(2830..3021)
                     /codon_start=1
                     /gene="rop"
                     /product="Rop protein, which maintains plasmids at low copy
                     number"
                     /label=rop
                     /translation="MTKQEKTALNMARFIRSQTLTLLEKLNELDADEQADICESLHDHA
                     DELYRSCLARFGDDGENL"
     CDS             complement(4333..5415)
                     /codon_start=1
                     /gene="lacI"
                     /product="lac repressor"
                     /label=lacI
                     /note="The lac repressor binds to the lac operator to
                     inhibit transcription in E. coli. This inhibition can be
                     relieved by adding lactose or
                     isopropyl-beta-D-thiogalactopyranoside (IPTG)."
                     /translation="MKPVTLYDVAEYAGVSYQTVSRVVNQASHVSAKTREKVEAAMAEL
                     NYIPNRVAQQLAGKQSLLIGVATSSLALHAPSQIVAAIKSRADQLGASVVVSMVERSGV
                     EACKAAVHNLLAQRVSGLIINYPLDDQDAIAVEAACTNVPALFLDVSDQTPINSIIFSH
                     EDGTRLGVEHLVALGHQQIALLAGPLSSVSARLRLAGWHKYLTRNQIQPIAEREGDWSA
                     MSGFQQTMQMLNEGIVPTAMLVANDQMALGAMRAITESGLRVGADISVVGYDDTEDSSC
                     YIPPLTTIKQDFRLLGQTSVDRLLQLSQGQAVKGNQLLPVSLVKRKTTLAPNTQTASPR
                     ALADSLMQLARQVSRLESGQ"
     primer_bind     5377..5396
                     /label=LacI-R
                     /note="LacI, reverse primer"
     promoter        complement(5416..5493)
                     /gene="lacI"
                     /label=lacI promoter
     primer_bind     5699..5718
                     /label=pBRrevBam
                     /note="pBR322 vectors, tet region, downstream of BamHI,
                     reverse primer"
     primer_bind     5802..5821
                     /label=T7
                     /note="T7 promoter, forward primer"
     promoter        5802..5820
                     /label=T7 promoter
                     /note="promoter for bacteriophage T7 RNA polymerase"
     protein_bind    5821..5845
                     /label=lac operator
                     /bound_moiety="lac repressor encoded by lacI"
                     /note="The lac repressor binds to the lac operator to
                     inhibit transcription in E. coli. This inhibition can be
                     relieved by adding lactose or
                     isopropyl-beta-D-thiogalactopyranoside (IPTG)."
     RBS             5860..5882
                     /note="efficient ribosome binding site from bacteriophage
                     T7 gene 10 (Olins and Rangwala, 1989)"
ORIGIN
        1 nnnnnnnnnn nnnnnnnnnn nnnnnnnnnn nnnnnnnnnn nnnnnnnnnn nnnnnnnnnn
       61 gagttgggca agaatgaaga aggagcccca caggaaggaa ttctggaaga tatgcctgtg
      121 gatcctgaca atgaggctta tgaaatgcct tctgaggaag ggtatcaaga ctatgaacct
      181 gaagcctaac atatggctag catgactggt ggacagcaaa tgggtcgcgg atcccgggta
      241 cctcgagtcg accgatccgg ctgctaacaa agcccgaaag gaagctgagt tggctgctgc
      301 caccgctgag caataactag cataacccct tggggcctct aaacgggtct tgaggggttt
      361 tttgctgaaa ggaggaacta tatccggata tcccgcaaga ggcccggcag taccggcata
      421 accaagccta tgcctacagc atccagggtg acggtgccga ggatgacgat gagcgcattg
      481 ttagatttca tacacggtgc ctgactgcgt tagcaattta actgtgataa actaccgcat
      541 taaagcttat cgatgataag ctgtcaaaca tgagaattct tgaagacgaa agggcctcgt
      601 gatacgccta tttttatagg ttaatgtcat gataataatg gtttcttaga cgtcaggtgg
      661 cacttttcgg ggaaatgtgc gcggaacccc tatttgttta tttttctaaa tacattcaaa
      721 tatgtatccg ctcatgagac aataaccctg ataaatgctt caataatatt gaaaaaggaa
      781 gagtatgagt attcaacatt tccgtgtcgc ccttattccc ttttttgcgg cattttgcct
      841 tcctgttttt gctcacccag aaacgctggt gaaagtaaaa gatgctgaag atcagttggg
      901 tgcacgagtg ggttacatcg aactggatct caacagcggt aagatccttg agagttttcg
      961 ccccgaagaa cgttttccaa tgatgagcac ttttaaagtt ctgctatgtg gcgcggtatt
     1021 atcccgtgtt gacgccgggc aagagcaact cggtcgccgc atacactatt ctcagaatga
     1081 cttggttgag tactcaccag tcacagaaaa gcatcttacg gatggcatga cagtaagaga
     1141 attatgcagt gctgccataa ccatgagtga taacactgcg gccaacttac ttctgacaac
     1201 gatcggagga ccgaaggagc taaccgcttt tttgcacaac atgggggatc atgtaactcg
     1261 ccttgatcgt tgggaaccgg agctgaatga agccatacca aacgacgagc gtgacaccac
     1321 gatgcctgca gcaatggcaa caacgttgcg caaactatta actggcgaac tacttactct
     1381 agcttcccgg caacaattaa tagactggat ggaggcggat aaagttgcag gaccacttct
     1441 gcgctcggcc cttccggctg gctggtttat tgctgataaa tctggagccg gtgagcgtgg
     1501 gtctcgcggt atcattgcag cactggggcc agatggtaag ccctcccgta tcgtagttat
     1561 ctacacgacg gggagtcagg caactatgga tgaacgaaat agacagatcg ctgagatagg
     1621 tgcctcactg attaagcatt ggtaactgtc agaccaagtt tactcatata tactttagat
     1681 tgatttaaaa cttcattttt aatttaaaag gatctaggtg aagatccttt ttgataatct
     1741 catgaccaaa atcccttaac gtgagttttc gttccactga gcgtcagacc ccgtagaaaa
     1801 gatcaaagga tcttcttgag atcctttttt tctgcgcgta atctgctgct tgcaaacaaa
     1861 aaaaccaccg ctaccagcgg tggtttgttt gccggatcaa gagctaccaa ctctttttcc
     1921 gaaggtaact ggcttcagca gagcgcagat accaaatact gtccttctag tgtagccgta
     1981 gttaggccac cacttcaaga acctgtagca ccgcctacat acctcgctct gctaatcctg
     2041 ttaccagtgg ctgctgccag tggcgataag tcgtgtctta ccgggttgga ctcaagacga
     2101 tagttaccgg ataaggcgca gcggtcgggc tgaacggggg gttcgtgcac acagcccagc
     2161 ttggagcgaa cgacctacac cgaactgaga tacctacagc gtgagctatg agaaagcgcc
     2221 acgcttcccg aagggagaaa ggcggacagg tatccggtaa gcggcagggt cggaacagga
     2281 gagcgcacga gggagcttcc agggggaaac gcctggtatc tttatagtcc tgtcgggttt
     2341 cgccacctct gacttgagcg tcgatttttg tgatgctcgt caggggggcg gagcctatgg
     2401 aaaaacgcca gcaacgcggc ctttttacgg ttcctggcct tttgctggcc ttttgctcac
     2461 atgttctttc ctgcgttatc ccctgattct gtggataacc gtattaccgc ctttgagtga
     2521 gctgataccg ctcgccgcag ccgaacgacc gagcgcagcg agtcagtgag cgaggaagcg
     2581 gaagagcgcc tgatgcggta ttttctcctt acgcatctgt gcggtatttc acaccgcaat
     2641 ggtgcactct cagtacaatc tgctctgatg ccgcatagtt aagccagtat acactccgct
     2701 atcgctacgt gactgggtca tggctgcgcc ccgacacccg ccaacacccg ctgacgcgcc
     2761 ctgacgggct tgtctgctcc cggcatccgc ttacagacaa gctgtgaccg tctccgggag
     2821 ctgcatgtgt cagaggtttt caccgtcatc accgaaacgc gcgaggcagc tgcggtaaag
     2881 ctcatcagcg tggtcgtgaa gcgattcaca gatgtctgcc tgttcatccg cgtccagctc
     2941 gttgagtttc tccagaagcg ttaatgtctg gcttctgata aagcgggcca tgttaagggc
     3001 ggttttttcc tgtttggtca ctgatgcctc cgtgtaaggg ggatttctgt tcatgggggt
     3061 aatgataccg atgaaacgag agaggatgct cacgatacgg gttactgatg atgaacatgc
     3121 ccggttactg gaacgttgtg agggtaaaca actggcggta tggatgcggc gggaccagag
     3181 aaaaatcact cagggtcaat gccagcgctt cgttaataca gatgtaggtg ttccacaggg
     3241 tagccagcag catcctgcga tgcagatccg gaacataatg gtgcagggcg ctgacttccg
     3301 cgtttccaga ctttacgaaa cacggaaacc gaagaccatt catgttgttg ctcaggtcgc
     3361 agacgttttg cagcagcagt cgcttcacgt tcgctcgcgt atcggtgatt cattctgcta
     3421 accagtaagg caaccccgcc agcctagccg ggtcctcaac gacaggagca cgatcatgcg
     3481 cacccgtggc caggacccaa cgctgcccga gatgcgccgc gtgcggctgc tggagatggc
     3541 ggacgcgatg gatatgttct gccaagggtt ggtttgcgca ttcacagttc tccgcaagaa
     3601 ttgattggct ccaattcttg gagtggtgaa tccgttagcg aggtgccgcc ggcttccatt
     3661 caggtcgagg tggcccggct ccatgcaccg cgacgcaacg cggggaggca gacaaggtat
     3721 agggcggcgc ctacaatcca tgccaacccg ttccatgtgc tcgccgaggc ggcataaatc
     3781 gccgtgacga tcagcggtcc aatgatcgaa gttaggctgg taagagccgc gagcgatcct
     3841 tgaagctgtc cctgatggtc gtcatctacc tgcctggaca gcatggcctg caacgcgggc
     3901 atcccgatgc cgccggaagc gagaagaatc ataatgggga aggccatcca gcctcgcgtc
     3961 gcgaacgcca gcaagacgta gcccagcgcg tcggccgcca tgccggcgat aatggcctgc
     4021 ttctcgccga aacgtttggt ggcgggacca gtgacgaagg cttgagcgag ggcgtgcaag
     4081 attccgaata ccgcaagcga caggccgatc atcgtcgcgc tccagcgaaa gcggtcctcg
     4141 ccgaaaatga cccagagcgc tgccggcacc tgtcctacga gttgcatgat aaagaagaca
     4201 gtcataagtg cggcgacgat agtcatgccc cgcgcccacc ggaaggagct gactgggttg
     4261 aaggctctca agggcatcgg tcgagatccc ggtgcctaat gagtgagcta acttacatta
     4321 attgcgttgc gctcactgcc cgctttccag tcgggaaacc tgtcgtgcca gctgcattaa
     4381 tgaatcggcc aacgcgcggg gagaggcggt ttgcgtattg ggcgccaggg tggtttttct
     4441 tttcaccagt gagacgggca acagctgatt gcccttcacc gcctggccct gagagagttg
     4501 cagcaagcgg tccacgctgg tttgccccag caggcgaaaa tcctgtttga tggtggttaa
     4561 cggcgggata taacatgagc tgtcttcggt atcgtcgtat cccactaccg agatatccgc
     4621 accaacgcgc agcccggact cggtaatggc gcgcattgcg cccagcgcca tctgatcgtt
     4681 ggcaaccagc atcgcagtgg gaacgatgcc ctcattcagc atttgcatgg tttgttgaaa
     4741 accggacatg gcactccagt cgccttcccg ttccgctatc ggctgaattt gattgcgagt
     4801 gagatattta tgccagccag ccagacgcag acgcgccgag acagaactta atgggcccgc
     4861 taacagcgcg atttgctggt gacccaatgc gaccagatgc tccacgccca gtcgcgtacc
     4921 gtcttcatgg gagaaaataa tactgttgat gggtgtctgg tcagagacat caagaaataa
     4981 cgccggaaca ttagtgcagg cagcttccac agcaatggca tcctggtcat ccagcggata
     5041 gttaatgatc agcccactga cgcgttgcgc gagaagattg tgcaccgccg ctttacaggc
     5101 ttcgacgccg cttcgttcta ccatcgacac caccacgctg gcacccagtt gatcggcgcg
     5161 agatttaatc gccgcgacaa tttgcgacgg cgcgtgcagg gccagactgg aggtggcaac
     5221 gccaatcagc aacgactgtt tgcccgccag ttgttgtgcc acgcggttgg gaatgtaatt
     5281 cagctccgcc atcgccgctt ccactttttc ccgcgttttc gcagaaacgt ggctggcctg
     5341 gttcaccacg cgggaaacgg tctgataaga gacaccggca tactctgcga catcgtataa
     5401 cgttactggt ttcacattca ccaccctgaa ttgactctct tccgggcgct atcatgccat
     5461 accgcgaaag gttttgcgcc attcgatggt gtccgggatc tcgacgctct cccttatgcg
     5521 actcctgcat taggaagcag cccagtagta ggttgaggcc gttgagcacc gccgccgcaa
     5581 ggaatggtgc atgcaaggag atggcgccca acagtccccc ggccacgggg cctgccacca
     5641 tacccacgcc gaaacaagcg ctcatgagcc cgaagtggcg agcccgatct tccccatcgg
     5701 tgatgtcggc gatataggcg ccagcaaccg cacctgtggc gccggtgatg ccggccacga
     5761 tgcgtccggc gtagaggatc gagatctcga tcccgcgaaa ttaatacgac tcactatagg
     5821 ggaattgtga gcggataaca attcccctct agaaataatt ttgtttaact ttaagaagga
     5881 gatatacata tggatgtatt catgaaagga ctttcaaagg ccaaggaggg agttgtggct
     5941 gctgctgaga aaaccaaaca gggtgtggca gaagcagcag gaaagacaaa agagnnnnnn
     6001 nnnnnnnnnn nnnnnnnnnn nnnnnnnnnn nnnnnnnnnn nnnnnnnnnn nnnnnnnnnn
     6061 nnnnnnnnnn nnnnnnnnnn nnnnnnnnnn nnnnnnnnnn nnnnnnnnnn nnnnnnnnnn
     6121 nnn
//
