[The description below was written by a language model from this plasmid's Addgene catalogue record and the feature table of its GenBank file.]
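Description:
pET11a asyn Q99E (TAC-->TAT) is a bacterial expression plasmid built on the Novagen pET11a backbone and carrying a human alpha-synuclein (SNCA) coding sequence with the Q99E substitution. The full construct is 6123 bp. It is maintained in E. coli through a ColE1/pMB1-type origin accompanied by the pBR322 bom region and the rop gene, which tends to hold copy number down, although the catalogue lists copy number as unknown. Selection is by ampicillin through the bla beta-lactamase gene under its own promoter.

Expression is driven by the T7 promoter, which is immediately followed by a lac operator and the strong ribosome binding site from T7 gene 10. A T7 terminator lies downstream. The plasmid also encodes the lac repressor (lacI with its own promoter), so transcription is held off until lactose or IPTG is supplied. Because the promoter needs T7 RNA polymerase, protein production requires a host that provides that enzyme, while the recorded DH5alpha strain serves for propagation.

The feature table does not annotate the alpha-synuclein open reading frame itself. It presumably occupies the unannotated stretch between the ribosome binding site and the terminator, spanning the numbering origin of the circular map. An annotated T7 tag (gene 10 leader) segment sits just upstream of the terminator, downstream of where the insert would lie, and the record does not say whether it is fused to the protein. The "TAC-->TAT" in the name indicates a codon change, but its position and rationale are not explained. The stated purpose is bacterial production of mutant human alpha-synuclein.
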