Addgene plasmid #105734: pET11a asyn Q99E (TAC-->TAT)
Purpose: Bacterial expression of mutant human alpha synuclein
Depositing lab: Hilal Lashuel. Depositing organization: Swiss Federal Institute of Technology (EPFL).
Backbone
  Vector backbone: pET11a
  Backbone manufacturer: Novagen
  Backbone size w/o insert (bp): 5677
  Vector type: Bacterial Expression
Growth in bacteria
  Bacterial resistance: Ampicillin, 100 μg/mL
  Growth temperature: 37°C
  Growth strain: DH5alpha
  Copy number: Unknown
Gene/Insert
  Gene/Insert name: alpha-synuclein Q99E (TAC-->TAT)
  Species: H. sapiens (human)
  Mutation: Q99E
  Entrez Gene: SNCA (a.k.a. NACP, PARK1, PARK4, PD1)
  Promoter: T7
  Cloning method: Unknown
  Sequencing primers: 5′ T7 (TAATACGACTCACTATAGG); 3′ T7 term (CCGCTGAGCAATAACTAGC)
Terms and licenses: Academic/Nonprofit Terms; Industry Terms: Not Available to Industry
How to cite: pET11a asyn Q99E (TAC-->TAT) was a gift from Hilal Lashuel (Addgene plasmid # 105734 ; http://n2t.net/addgene:105734 ; RRID:Addgene_105734)
